Addgene plasmid #74202: pMXspuro-GFP-NBR1
Purpose: Retroviral expression of GFP-NBR1
Depositing lab: Jayanta Debnath. Depositing organization: University of California, San Francisco (UCSF). Publication: NBR1 enables autophagy-dependent focal adhesion turnover. Kenific CM, Stehbens SJ, Goldsmith J, Leidal AM, Faure N, Ye J, Wittmann T, Debnath J. J Cell Biol. 2016 Feb 29;212(5):577-590. Epub 2016 Feb 22. 10.1083/jcb.201503075 PubMed 26903539.
Backbone
  Vector backbone: pMXs-puro
  Backbone size w/o insert (bp): 6900
  Total vector size (bp): 10500
  Modifications to backbone: Insert was digested with BglII/XhoI to ligate into the vector which was digested with BamHI/XhoI.
  Vector type: Mammalian Expression, Retroviral
  Selectable markers: Puromycin
Growth in bacteria
  Bacterial resistance: Ampicillin, 100 μg/mL
  Growth temperature: 37°C
  Growth strain: NEB Stable
  Copy number: High Copy
Gene/Insert
  Gene/Insert name: neighbor of BRCA1 gene 1 (alt name: NBR1)
  Species: H. sapiens (human)
  Insert size (bp): 2901
  Entrez Gene: NBR1 (a.k.a. 1A1-3B, IAI3B, M17S2, MIG19)
  Tag / fusion protein: GFP (N terminal on insert)
  Cloning method: Restriction Enzyme; 5′ cloning site BamHI (destroyed during cloning); 3′ cloning site XhoI (not destroyed)
  Sequencing primers: 5′ GACGGCATCGCAGCTTGGATACAC
Resource information
  A portion of this plasmid was derived from a plasmid made by: GFP-NBR1 was cloned from pMXs-IP-GFP-NBR1, a gift from Noboru Mizushima (Addgene plasmid # 38283)
Terms and licenses: Academic/Nonprofit Terms; Industry Terms: Not Available to Industry
How to cite: pMXspuro-GFP-NBR1 was a gift from Jayanta Debnath (Addgene plasmid # 74202 ; http://n2t.net/addgene:74202 ; RRID:Addgene_74202)
