[The description below was written by a language model from this plasmid's Addgene catalogue record.]
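Description:
pMXspuro-GFP-NBR1 is a retroviral mammalian expression plasmid built on the pMXs-puro backbone, a Moloney murine leukemia virus-derived vector family in which the long terminal repeats flank the cargo and a packaging signal allows the transcribed genome to be encapsidated when the plasmid is introduced into a packaging cell line. The total construct is about 10.5 kb, of which the backbone contributes roughly 6.9 kb. It is propagated in bacteria as a high-copy plasmid under ampicillin selection, and a recombination-deficient strain is recorded as the growth host, which is common for vectors carrying repeated LTR sequences. Transduced mammalian cells are selected with puromycin.

The payload is human NBR1 (neighbor of BRCA1 gene 1), listed as a 2.9 kb insert, fused at its N terminus to GFP. The GFP-NBR1 fragment was taken from an earlier pMXs-based GFP-NBR1 plasmid, excised with BglII and XhoI and ligated into BamHI/XhoI-cut vector; the compatible BglII/BamHI ends destroy the 5′ site, while the 3′ XhoI site remains intact. The record does not name the promoter driving the fusion or the puromycin marker, and no feature table is provided; in pMXs-type vectors insert expression is generally driven from the 5′ LTR.

The stated purpose is retroviral expression of GFP-NBR1, giving stable integration and expression of a fluorescently tagged form of the protein. The associated publication concerns the role of NBR1 in autophagy-dependent focal adhesion turnover, so the construct is suited to imaging NBR1 localization and dynamics and to expressing it stably in studies of that process.
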