>Addgene plasmid #74202 | pMXspuro-GFP-NBR1 | addgene partial sequence | sequence record 142802 | pBABE3 5'-ACCCTAACTGACACACATTCC-3'
TCAATAGCGTTGGCTGTACCAGTCGTTGTTGTTTAACTGAAGAAGTTCTGTCACAACCTGCAGGATATTG
TAATTGTGTTTCTTCAGCAGCCGTAGGTTCAGCTGCCTGTCACAGAATCCCATTTCAAAGAGATGGGCCA
TCAGGGCTGCTGTCTGATCTTCAGAAATTATTGGCTGTGCAGTGACTGGTGGCCCAGCAAACAGGGCCTT
GTATGCAGAGGCAGCAACAGACAAAGCCCCCTTCACCAGTCCTCCAGCAATGCTGCTCCCATGATGGTGC
CTTGAGTGGTCATAGCTCTTCTGTCTGCTGTTTACAAGTCCTGATGAGCCTCTGGGCTCTCCTCTGATCT
GATCAGGGACTGAAGAAACTTCTGGTATGGTAACTGGTAAATCCACTCCTGGGGAACCATGATGATGTAC
ACAAGGAGAGCTCCTGGGCAGTGACGGTGGAAGCTCCACTACCTCTGGGATTAGGGGCACTGTTTCCAGA
GTCTGTGAGGTCGTGAGGATGTCACTTATGCTGTGCTCCTGTGGCTGGTTCTCCCCTCCAGGGAGTCTTT
CCCCAGCCTCAGCTGGTTCCTGCCCAGCCTCAACCCCAGGCTTGCCTTCAGCACCTCGCTCCAGGCCTGG
CTGTGAGAGCGCAGAGCTGTACATAGAATCCCCCAGGGG
