>Addgene plasmid #74202 | pMXspuro-GFP-NBR1 | addgene partial sequence | sequence record 142803 | pBMN5 5'-GCTTGGATACACGCCGC-3'
CATCCTCTAGACTGCCGGATCTAGCTAGTTAATTAAGGATCTACCATGGTGAGCAAGGGCGAGGAGCTGT
TCACCGGGGTGGTGCCCATCCTGGTCGAGCTGGACGGCGACGTAAACGGCCACAAGTTCAGCGTGTCCGG
CGAGGGCGAGGGCGATGCCACCTACGGCAAGCTGACCCTGAAGTTCATCTGCACCACCGGCAAGCTGCCC
GTGCCCTGGCCCACCCTCGTGACCACCCTGACCTACGGCGTGCAGTGCTTCAGCCGCTACCCCGACCACA
TGAAGCAGCACGACTTCTTCAAGTCCGCCATGCCCGAAGGCTACGTCCAGGAGCGCACCATCTTCTTCAA
GGACGACGGCAACTACAAGACCCGCGCCGAGGTGAAGTTCGAGGGCGACACCCTGGTGAACCGCATCGAG
CTGAAGGGCATCGACTTCAAGGAGGACGGCAACATCCTGGGGCACAAGCTGGAGTACAACTACAACAGCC
ACAACGTCTATATCATGGCCGACAAGCAGAAGAACGGCATCAAGGTGAACTTCAAGATCCGCCACAACAT
CGAGGACGGCAGCGTGCAGCTCGCCGACCACTACCAGCAGAACACCCCCATCGGCGACGGCCCCGTGCTG
CTGCCCGACAACCACTACCTGAGCACCCAGTCCGCCCTGAGCAAAGACCCCAACGAGAAGCGCGATCACA
TGGTCCTGCTGGAGTTCGTGACCGCCGCCGGGATCACTCTCGGCATGGACGAGCTGTACAAGGGTGGCGG
TGGCTC
